>Addgene plasmid #222982 | pBEL3008 | addgene full sequence | sequence record 441452 | Addgene NGS Result
AGGCGTTTTGCGCTGCTTCGCGATGTACGGGCCAGATATACGCGTTGACATTGATTATTGACTAGTTATT
AATAGTAATCAATTACGGGGTCATTAGTTCATAGCCCATATATGGAGTTCCGCGTTACATAACTTACGGT
AAATGGCCCGCCTGGCTGACCGCCCAACGACCCCCGCCCATTGACGTCAATAATGACGTATGTTCCCATA
GTAACGCCAATAGGGACTTTCCATTGACGTCAATGGGTGGAGTATTTACGGTAAACTGCCCACTTGGCAG
TACATCAAGTGTATCATATGCCAAGTACGCCCCCTATTGACGTCAATGACGGTAAATGGCCCGCCTGGCA
TTATGCCCAGTACATGACCTTATGGGACTTTCCTACTTGGCAGTACATCTACGTATTAGTCATCGCTATT
ACCATGGTGATGCGGTTTTGGCAGTACATCAATGGGCGTGGATAGCGGTTTGACTCACGGGGATTTCCAA
GTCTCCACCCCATTGACGTCAATGGGAGTTTGTTTTGGCACCAAAATCAACGGGACTTTCCAAAATGTCG
TAACAACTCCGCCCCATTGACGCAAATGGGCGGTAGGCGTGTACGGTGGGAGGTCTATATAAGCAGAGCT
CGTTTAGTGAACCGTCAGATCGCCTGGAGACGCCATCCACGCTGTTTTGACCTCCATAGAAGACACCGGG
ACCGATCCAGCCTCCGGACTCTAGAGGATCGAACCCTTGGATCTCTAGCGAATTCCCTCTAGACACAGAC
GCTCACCATGGAATTTATATTTCTACTTTTATTATCGGGTGCTTGTGGGCATATTAAGAATCCGGTGGAG
ATAAGGCTATTCCTCAAGCCGGATCTAGAACTAAAGGTTGGCAGAATTCCCTTGATCAGCAAAGGAGAAG
AACTTTTCACTGGAGTTGTCCCAATTCTTGTTGAATTAGATGGTGATGTTAATGGGCACAAATTTTCTGT
CCGTGGAGAGGGTGAAGGTGATGCTACAAACGGAAAACTCACCCTTAAATTTATTTGCACTACTGGAAAA
CTACCTGTTCCGTGGCCAACACTTGTCACTACTCTGACCTATGGTGTTCAATGCTTTTCCCGTTATCCGG
ATCACATGAAACGGCATGACTTTTTCAAGAGTGCCATGCCCGAAGGTTATGTACAGGAACGCACTATATC
TTTCAAAGATGACGGGACCTACAAGACGCGTGCTGAAGTCAAGTTTGAAGGTGATACCCTTGTTAATCGT
ATCGAGTTAAAGGGTATTGATTTTAAAGAAGATGGAAACATTCTTGGACACAAACTCGAGTACAACTTTA
ACTCACACAATGTATACATCACGGCAGACAAACAAAAGAATGGAATCAAAGCTAACTTCAAAATTCGCCA
CAACGTTGAAGATGGTTCCGTTCAACTAGCAGACCATTATCAACAAAATACTCCAATTGGCGATGGCCCT
GTCCTTTTACCAGACAACCATTACCTGTCGACACAATCTGTCCTTTCGAAAGATCCCAACGAAAAGCGTG
ACCACATGGTCCTTCTTGAGTTTGTAACTGCTGCTGGGATTACACATGGCATGGATGAGCTCTACAAATG
AGCGGCCGCTCGAGGCCGGCAAGGCCGGATCCCCCGACCTCGACAAGGGTTCGATCCCTACCGGTTAGTA
ATGAGTTTGATATCTCGACAATCAACCTCTGGATTACAAAATTTGTGAAAGATTGACTGGTATTCTTAAC
TATGTTGCTCCTTTTACGCTATGTGGATACGCTGCTTTAATGCCTTTGTATCATGCTATTGCTTCCCGTA
TGGCTTTCATTTTCTCCTCCTTGTATAAATCCTGGTTGCTGTCTCTTTATGAGGAGTTGTGGCCCGTTGT
CAGGCAACGTGGCGTGGTGTGCACTGTGTTTGCTGACGCAACCCCCACTGGTTGGGGCATTGCCACCACC
TGTCAGCTCCTTTCCGGGACTTTCGCTTTCCCCCTCCCTATTGCCACGGCGGAACTCATCGCCGCCTGCC
TTGCCCGCTGCTGGACAGGGGCTCGGCTGTTGGGCACTGACAATTCCGTGGTGTTGTCGGGGAAGCTGAC
GTCCTTTCCATGGCTGCTCGCCTGTGTTGCCACCTGGATTCTGCGCGGGACGTCCTTCTGCTACGTCCCT
TCGGCCCTCAATCCAGCGGACCTTCCTTCCCGCGGCCTGCTGCCGGCTCTGCGGCCTCTTCCGCGTCTTC
GCCTTCGCCCTCAGACGAGTCGGATCTCCCTTTGGGCCGCCTCCCCGCCTGGAACGGGGGAGGCTAACTG
AAACACGGAAGGAGACAATACCGGAAGGAACCCGCGCTATGACGGCAATAAAAAGACAGAATAAAACGCA
CGGGTGTTGGGTCGTTTGTTCATAAACGCGGGGTTCGGTCCCAGGGCTGGCACTCTGTCGATACCCCACC
GAGACCCCATTGGGGCCAATACGCCCGCGTTTCTTCCTTTTCCCCACCCCACCCCCCAAGTTCGGGTGAA
GGCCCAGGGCTCGCAGCCAACGTCGGGGCGGCAGGCCCTGCCATAGCAGATCTGCGCAGCTGGGGCTCTA
GGGGGTATCCCC
[124 nt withheld, positions 2603-2726]
C
[91 nt withheld, positions 2728-2818]
A
[49 nt withheld, positions 2820-2868]
CCTTTGACGTTGGAGTCCACGTTCTTT
[37 nt withheld, positions 2896-2932]
ACCCTATCTCGGTCTATTCTTTTGATTTATAAGGGATTTTGCCGATTTCGGCCTATTGGTTAAAAAATGA
GCTGATTTAACAAAAATTTAACGCGAATTAATTCTGTGGAATGTGTGTCAGTTAGGGTGTGGAAAGTCCC
CAGGCTCCCCAGCAGGCAGAAGTATGCAAAGCATGCATCTCAATTAGTCAGCAACCAGGTGTGGAAAGTC
CCCAGGCTCCCCAGCAGGCAGAAGTATGCAAAGCATGCATCTCAATTAGTCAGCAACCATAGTCCCGCCC
CTAACTCCGCCCATCCCGCCCCTAACTCCGCCCAGTTCCGCCCATTCTCCGCCCCATGGCTGACTAATTT
TTTTTATTTATGCAGAGGCCGAGGCCGCCTCTGCCTCTGAGCTATTCCAGAAGTAGTGAGGAGGCTTTTT
TGGAGGCCTAGGCTTTTGCAAAAAGCTCCCGGGAGCTTGTATATCCATTTTCGGATCTGATCAAGAGACA
GGATGAGGATCGTTTCGCATGATTGAACAAGATGGATTGCACGCAGGTTCTCCGGCCGCTTGGGTGGAGA
GGCTATTCGGCTATGACTGGGCACAACAGACAATCGGCTGCTCTGATGCCGCCGTGTTCCGGCTGTCAGC
GCAGGGGCGCCCGGTTCTTTTTGTCAAGACCGACCTGTCCGGTGCCCTGAATGAACTGCAGGACGAGGCA
GCGCGGCTATCGTGGCTGGCCACGACGGGCGTTCCTTGCGCAGCTGTGCTCGACGTTGTCACTGAAGCGG
GAAGGGACTGGCTGCTATTGGGCGAAGTGCCGGGGCAGGATCTCCTGTCATCTCACCTTGCTCCTGCCGA
GAAAGTATCCATCATGGCTGATGCAATGCGGCGGCTGCATACGCTTGATCCGGCTACCTGCCCATTCGAC
CACCAAGCGAAACATCGCATCGAGCGAGCACGTACTCGGATGGAAGCCGGTCTTGTCGATCAGGATGATC
TGGACGAAGAGCATCAGGGGCTCGCGCCAGCCGAACTGTTCGCCAGGCTCAAGGCGCGCATGCCCGACGG
CGAGGATCTCGTCGTGACCCATGGCGATGCCTGCTTGCCGAATATCATGGTGGAAAATGGCCGCTTTTCT
GGATTCATCGACTGTGGCCGGCTGGGTGTGGCGGACCGCTATCAGGACATAGCGTTGGCTACCCGTGATA
TTGCTGAAGAGCTTGGCGGCGAATGGGCTGACCGCTTCCTCGTGCTTTACGGTATCGCCGCTCCCGATTC
GCAGCGCATCGCCTTCTATCGCCTTCTTGACGAGTTCTTCTGAGCGGGACTCTGGGGTTCGCGAAATGAC
CGACCAAGCGACGCCCAACCTGCCATCACGAGATTTCGATTCCACCGCCGCCTTCTATGAAAGGTTGGGC
TTCGGAATCGTTTTCCGGGACGCCGGCTGGATGATCCTCCAGCGCGGGGATCTCATGCTGGAGTTCTTCG
CCCACCCCAACTTGTTTATTGCAGCTTATAATGGTTACAAATAAAGCAATAGCATCACAAATTTCACAAA
TAAAGCATTTTTTTCACTGCATTCTAGTTGTGGTTTGTCCAAACTCATCAATGTATCTTATCATGTCTGT
ATACCGTCGACCTCTAGCTAGAGCTTGGCGTAATCATGGTCATAGCTGTTTCCTGTGTGAAATTGTTATC
CGCTCACAATTCCACACAACATACGAGCCGGAAGCATAAAGTGTAAAGCCTGGGGTGCCTAATGAGTGAG
CTAACTCACATTAATTGCGTTGCGCTCACTGCCCGCTTTCCAGTCGGGAAACCTGTCGTGCCAGCTGCAT
TAATGAATCGGCCAACGCGCGGGGAGAGGCGGTTTGCGTATTGGGCGCTCTTCCGCTTCCTCGCTCACTG
ACTCGCTGCGCTCGGTCGTTCGGCTGCGGCGAGCGGTATCAGCTCACTCAAAGGCGGTAATACGGTTATC
CACAGAATCAGGGGATAACGCAGGAAAGAACATGTGAGCAAAAGGCCAGCAAAAGGCCAGGAACCGTAAA
AAGGCCGCGTTGCTGGCGTTTTTCCATAGGCTCCGCCCCCCTGACGAGCATCACAAAAATCGACGCTCAA
GTCAGAGGTGGCGAAACCCGACAGGACTATAAAGATACCAGGCGTTTCCCCCTGGAAGCTCCCTCGTGCG
CTCTCCTGTTCCGACCCTGCCGCTTACCGGATACCTGTCCGCCTTTCTCCCTTCGGGAAGCGTGGCGCTT
TCTCATAGCTCACGCTGTAGGTATCTCAGTTCGGTGTAGGTCGTTCGCTCCAAGCTGGGCTGTGTGCACG
AACCCCCCGTTCAGCCCGACCGCTGCGCCTTATCCGGTAACTATCGTCTTGAGTCCAACCCGGTAAGACA
CGACTTATCGCCACTGGCAGCAGCCACTGGTAACAGGATTAGCAGAGCGAGGTATGTAGGCGGTGCTACA
GAGTTCTTGAAGTGGTGGCCTAACTACGGCTACACTAGAAGAACAGTATTTGGTATCTGCGCTCTGCTGA
AGCCAGTTACCTTCGGAAAAAGAGTTGGTAGCTCTTGATCCGGCAAACAAACCACCGCTGGTAGCGGTGG
TTTTTTTGTTTGCAAGCAGCAGATTACGCGCAGAAAAAAAGGATCTCAAGAAGATCCTTTGATCTTTTCT
ACGGGGTCTGACGCTCAGTGGAACGAAAACTCACGTTAAGGGATTTTGGTCATGAGATTATCAAAAAGGA
TCTTCACCTAGATCCTTTTAAATTAAAAATGAAGTTTTAAATCAATCTAAAGTATATATGAGTAAACTTG
GTCTGACAGTTACCAATGCTTAATCAGTGAGGCACCTATCTCAGCGATCTGTCTATTTCGTTCATCCATA
GTTGCCTGACTCCCCGTCGTGTAGATAACTACGATACGGGAGGGCTTACCATCTGGCCCCAGTGCTGCAA
TGATACCGCGAGACCCACGCTCACCGGCTCCAGATTTATCAGCAATAAACCAGCCAGCCGGAAGGGCCGA
GCGCAGAAGTGGTCCTGCAACTTTATCCGCCTCCATCCAGTCTATTAATTGTTGCCGGGAAGCTAGAGTA
AGTAGTTCGCCAGTTAATAGTTTGCGCAACGTTGTTGCCATTGCTACAGGCATCGTGGTGTCACGCTCGT
CGTTTGGTATGGCTTCATTCAGCTCCGGTTCCCAACGATCAAGGCGAGTTACATGATCCCCCATGTTGTG
CAAAAAAGCGGTTAGCTCCTTCGGTCCTCCGATCGTTGTCAGAAGTAAGTTGGCCGCAGTGTTATCACTC
ATGGTTATGGCAGCACTGCATAATTCTCTTACTGTCATGCCATCCGTAAGATGCTTTTCTGTGACTGGTG
AGTACTCAACCAAGTCATTCTGAGAATAGTGTATGCGGCGACCGAGTTGCTCTTGCCCGGCGTCAATACG
GGATAATACCGCGCCACATAGCAGAACTTTAAAAGTGCTCATCATTGGAAAACGTTCTTCGGGGCGAAAA
CTCTCAAGGATCTTACCGCTGTTGAGATCCAGTTCGATGTAACCCACTCGTGCACCCAACTGATCTTCAG
CATCTTTTACTTTCACCAGCGTTTCTGGGTGAGCAAAAACAGGAAGGCAAAATGCCGCAAAAAAGGGAAT
AAGGGCGACACGGAAATGTTGAATACTCATACTCTTCCTTTTTCAATATTATTGAAGCATTTATCAGGGT
TATTGTCTCATGAGCGGATACATATTTGAATGTATTTAGAAAAATAAACAAATAGGGGTTCCGCGCACAT
TTCCCCGAAAAGTGCCACCTGACGTCGACGGATCGGGAGATCTCCCGATCCCCTATGGTGCACTCTCAGT
ACAATCTGCTCTGATGCCGCATAGTTAAGCCAGTATCTGCTCCCTGCTTGTGTGTTGGAGGTCGCTGAGT
AGTGCGCGAGCAAAATTTAAGCTACAACAAGGCAAGGCTTGACCGACAATTGCATGAAGAATCTGCTTAG
GGTT
Features (pLannotate 1.2.2; 19 found; start..end, strand, type, name):
     47..426     +  enhancer       CMV enhancer: human cytomegalovirus immediate early enhancer
    427..630     +  promoter       CMV promoter: human cytomegalovirus (CMV) immediate early promoter
    895..1608    +  CDS            Superfolder GFP: Superfolder GFP is a basic (constitutively fluorescent) green fluorescent protein published in 2005, derived from Aequorea victoria. It is reported to be a very rapidly-maturing weak dimer.
   1700..2288    +  misc_feature   WPRE: woodchuck hepatitis virus posttranscriptional regulatory element
   2353..2401    +  polyA_signal   HSV TK poly(A) signal: herpes simplex virus thymidine kinase polyadenylation signal (Cole and Stacy, 1985)
   2492..2508    -  polyA_signal   bGH poly(A) signal (fragment): bovine growth hormone polyadenylation signal
   2603..3031    +  rep_origin     f1 ori (sequence partly withheld): f1 bacteriophage origin of replication; arrow indicates direction of (+) strand synthesis
   3045..3374    +  promoter       SV40 promoter: SV40 enhancer and early promoter
   3441..4232    +  CDS            neo: KKA2_KLEPN - Also known as kan, nptII. Experimental evidence at protein level: Swiss-Prot protein existence level 1. Resistance to kanamycin, neomycin, paromomycin, ribostamycin, butirosin and gentamicin B. From Klebsiella pneumoniae.
   4258..4416    +  CDS            ble (fragment): BLE_KLEPN - Experimental evidence at protein level: Swiss-Prot protein existence level 1. Binding protein with a strong affinity to the bleomycin family of antibiotics. Binds to CL990; an antimitotic-antibiotic compound. From Klebsiella pneumoniae.
   4411..4532    +  polyA_signal   SV40 poly(A) signal: SV40 polyadenylation signal
   4605..4621    -  protein_bind   lac operator: The lac repressor binds to the lac operator to inhibit transcription in E. coli. This inhibition can be relieved by adding lactose or isopropyl-β-D-thiogalactopyranoside (IPTG). lac repressor encoded by lacI
   4629..4659    -  promoter       lac promoter: promoter for the E. coli lac operon
   4674..4695    -  protein_bind   CAP binding site: CAP binding activates transcription in the presence of cAMP. E. coli catabolite activator protein
   4708..4800    -  CDS            lacI (fragment): lac repressor; lacI; The lac repressor binds to the lac operator to inhibit transcription in E. coli. This inhibition can be relieved by adding lactose or isopropyl-β-D-thiogalactopyranoside (IPTG).
   4983..5571    -  rep_origin     ori: high-copy-number ColE1/pMB1/pBR322/pUC origin of replication
   5742..6602    -  CDS            AmpR: β-lactamase; bla; confers resistance to ampicillin, carbenicillin, and related antibiotics
   6603..6707    -  promoter       AmpR promoter: bla
   6766..6818    -  misc_feature   bom (fragment): basis of mobility region from pBR322
