[The description below was written by a language model from this plasmid's Addgene catalogue record and pLannotate feature annotations shown in this document.]
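Description:
pBEL3008 is a mammalian expression plasmid of 6,926 nt built on the pcDNA3.4 backbone. It was made to express a putative signal peptide from the Encephalitozoon intestinalis protein Eint_071030 fused to green fluorescent protein. In bacteria it is maintained as a high-copy plasmid through a ColE1/pUC-type origin and selected with ampicillin via the β-lactamase gene and its own promoter. An f1 phage origin and remnants of the lac promoter/operator region are also annotated as backbone carry-over.

The expression cassette is driven by the human cytomegalovirus immediate-early enhancer and promoter, which give strong constitutive transcription in most mammalian cell lines. Downstream lies the superfolder GFP coding sequence, a rapidly maturing Aequorea victoria derivative. The microsporidian signal peptide is not annotated as a separate feature. By the stated design it forms part of the fusion, but its position cannot be confirmed from the feature table. The insert was assembled by Gibson cloning. A WPRE follows the reporter to enhance transcript stability and expression, and the transcript is terminated by the HSV thymidine kinase polyadenylation signal.

A second cassette places a neomycin phosphotransferase gene under the SV40 enhancer/early promoter with an SV40 poly(A) signal. This would allow G418 selection of stably transfected mammalian cells.

The construct's stated purpose is expression of the signal peptide–GFP fusion in mammalian cells. This suggests a reporter for whether the parasite-derived sequence directs GFP into the host secretory pathway or alters its localization, but the record does not describe specific assays.
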