Addgene plasmid #222982: pBEL3008
Purpose: To express a putative signal peptide from Encephalitozoon intestinalis protein Eint_071030 fused to GFP in mammalian cells
Depositing lab: Gira Bhabha & Damian Ekiert. Depositing organization: NYU Grossman School of Medicine. Publication: scRNA-seq reveals transcriptional dynamics of Encephalitozoon intestinalis parasites in human macrophages. Jaroenlak P, McCarty KL, Xia B, Lam C, Zwack EE, Yanai I, Bhabha G, Ekiert DC. bioRxiv 2024.05.30.596468 10.1101/2024.05.30.596468.
Backbone
  Vector backbone: pcDNA3.4
  Vector type: Mammalian Expression
Growth in bacteria
  Bacterial resistance: Ampicillin, 100 μg/mL
  Growth temperature: 37°C
  Growth strain: DH5alpha
  Copy number: High Copy
Gene/Insert
  Gene/Insert name: sfGFP
  Species: Putative signal peptide from Encephalitozoon intestinalis and GFP from Aequorea victoria
  Cloning method: Gibson Cloning
Terms and licenses: Academic/Nonprofit Terms; Industry Terms: Not Available to Industry
Depositor comments: Please visit https://doi.org/10.1101/2024.05.30.596468 for bioRxiv preprint.
How to cite: pBEL3008 was a gift from Gira Bhabha & Damian Ekiert (Addgene plasmid # 222982 ; http://n2t.net/addgene:222982 ; RRID:Addgene_222982)
